Addgene plasmid #39256: pRAJ31m
Depositing lab: Alfonso Jaramillo. Depositing organization: Institute of System and Synthetic Biology, iSSB. Publication: De novo automated design of small RNA circuits for engineering synthetic riboregulation in living cells. Rodrigo G, Landrain TE, Jaramillo A. Proc Natl Acad Sci U S A. 2012 Sep 18;109(38):15271-6. Epub 2012 Sep 4. 10.1073/pnas.1203831109 PubMed 22949707.
Backbone
  Vector backbone: pSTC1
  Backbone manufacturer: Jaramillo Lab
  Backbone size w/o insert (bp): 4860
  Total vector size (bp): 4976
  Vector type: Bacterial Expression, Synthetic Biology
Growth in bacteria
  Bacterial resistance: Kanamycin, 50 μg/mL
  Growth temperature: 37°C
  Growth strain: DH5alpha
  Copy number: Low Copy
Gene/Insert
  Gene/Insert name: RAJ31 system (no transRNA)
  Promoter: pLlacO-1
  Cloning method: Restriction Enzyme; 5′ cloning site NheI (destroyed during cloning); 3′ cloning site AvrII (destroyed during cloning)
  Sequencing primers: 5′ tgccacctgacgtctaagaa; 3′ attaccgcctttgagtgagc
Resource information
  A portion of this plasmid was derived from a plasmid made by: http://partsregistry.org/Part:pSB4K5
Terms and licenses: Academic/Nonprofit Terms; Industry Terms: Not Available to Industry
How to cite: pRAJ31m was a gift from Alfonso Jaramillo (Addgene plasmid # 39256 ; http://n2t.net/addgene:39256 ; RRID:Addgene_39256)
