[The description below was written by a language model from this plasmid's Addgene catalogue record and pLannotate feature annotations shown in this document.]
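Description:
pRAJ31m is a low-copy bacterial expression plasmid from a synthetic biology project on computationally designed small-RNA riboregulators in living cells. It is built on the pSTC1 backbone, part of which derives from the BioBrick vector pSB4K5. It replicates in E. coli through the pSC101 origin together with the Rep101 (RepA) initiator protein that this origin requires, which accounts for the low copy number. Selection is by kanamycin through an aminoglycoside phosphotransferase gene. The total size is 4,976 bp, and several transcription terminators (tonB, lambda t0, his operon, T3Te and a further terminator fragment) flank the functional regions, presumably to insulate them from read-through.

The insert is recorded as the "RAJ31 system (no transRNA)" under the pLlacO-1 promoter, cloned between NheI and AvrII sites that were destroyed in the process. The feature table shows a lac operator upstream of a forward-oriented superfolder GFP coding sequence, consistent with an IPTG-responsive, LacI-repressible promoter driving the GFP reporter. The designed RAJ31 cis-regulatory leader presumably lies in the unannotated stretch between the operator and the GFP start, though it is not annotated as a feature. An mRFP1 coding sequence sits on the opposite strand, just inside the BioBrick prefix. The record does not state which promoter drives it or what role it plays. Because the trans-acting small RNA is absent, the plasmid most plausibly serves as a control that reports expression from the cis-regulated GFP message without its cognate activator, for comparison with the complete RAJ31 riboregulator. The record itself does not spell out this use.
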