Features (pLannotate 1.2.2; 13 found; start..end, strand, type, name):
      1..22      +  misc_feature   BioBrick prefix: BioBrick prefix for parts that do not start with "ATG"
     29..703     -  CDS            mRFP1: mRFP1 is a basic (constitutively fluorescent) red fluorescent protein published in 2002, derived from Discosoma sp.. It is reported to be a somewhat slowly-maturing monomer with low acid sensitivity.
    773..789     +  protein_bind   lac operator: The lac repressor binds to the lac operator to inhibit transcription in E. coli. This inhibition can be relieved by adding lactose or isopropyl-β-D-thiogalactopyranoside (IPTG). lac repressor encoded by lacI
    863..1573    +  CDS            superfolder GFP: GFP variant that folds robustly even when fused to poorly folded proteins (Pédelacq et al., 2006)
   1580..1600    +  misc_feature   BioBrick suffix: universal suffix for all parts
   1636..1667    +  terminator     tonB terminator: bidirectional E. coli tonB-P14 transcription terminator
   1714..1754    -  terminator     bacterial terminator (fragment): putative bacterial transcription terminator
   1766..2581    -  CDS            KanR: aminoglycoside phosphotransferase confers resistance to kanamycin in bacteria or G418 (Geneticin®) in eukaryotes
   2939..3889    -  CDS            Rep101: RepA protein needed for replication with the pSC101 origin; rep101
   3937..4159    -  rep_origin     pSC101 ori: low-copy replication origin that requires the Rep101 protein
   4651..4745    -  terminator     lambda t0 terminator: transcription terminator from phage lambda
   4782..4841    +  terminator     his operon terminator: This putative transcriptin terminator from the E. coli his operon has a 2-bp deletion introduced during synthesis. Its efficiency has not been determined.
   4901..4930    -  terminator     T3Te terminator: phage T3 early transcription terminator
>Addgene plasmid #39256 | pRAJ31m | depositor full sequence | sequence record 49421 | pRAJ31m sequence 4976 bps
GAATTCGCGGCCGCTTCTAGAGTTATTAAGCACCGGTGGAGTGACGACCTTCAGCACGTTCGTACTGTTC
AACGATGGTGTAGTCTTCGTTGTGGGAGGTGATGTCCAGTTTGATGTCGGTTTTGTAAGCACCCGGCAGC
TGAACCGGTTTTTTAGCCATGTAGGTGGTTTTAACTTCAGCGTCGTAGTGACCACCGTCTTTCAGTTTCA
GACGCATTTTGATTTCACCTTTCAGAGCACCGTCTTCCGGGTACATACGTTCGGTGGAAGCTTCCCAACC
CATGGTTTTTTTCTGCATAACCGGACCGTCGGACGGGAAGTTGGTACCACGCAGTTTAACTTTGTAGATG
AACTCACCGTCTTGCAGGGAGGAGTCCTGGGTAACGGTAACAACACCACCGTCTTCGAAGTTCATAACAC
GTTCCCATTTGAAACCTTCCGGGAAGGACAGTTTCAGGTAGTCCGGGATGTCAGCCGGGTGTTTAACGTA
AGCTTTGGAACCGTACTGGAACTGCGGGGACAGGATGTCCCAAGCGAACGGCAGCGGACCACCTTTGGTA
ACTTTCAGTTTAGCGGTCTGGGTACCTTCGTACGGACGACCTTCACCTTCACCTTCGATTTCGAACTCGT
GACCGTTAACGGAACCTTCCATACGAACTTTGAAACGCATGAACTCTTTGATAACGTCTTCGGAGGAAGC
CATCTAGTATTTCTCCTCTTTCTCTAGTGGATCCGCTAGGATGCATATAAATGTGAGCGGATAACATTGA
CATTGTGAGCGGATAACAAGATACTGAGCACAGTGGATATGCTTTACCTCTTGGTGAGACGACATAAAGA
GGAGAAACATAATATGACTAGCCGTAAAGGCGAAGAGCTGTTCACTGGTGTCGTCCCTATTCTGGTGGAA
CTGGATGGTGATGTCAACGGTCATAAGTTTTCCGTGCGTGGCGAGGGTGAAGGTGACGCAACTAATGGTA
AACTGACGCTGAAGTTCATCTGTACTACTGGTAAACTGCCGGTACCTTGGCCGACTCTGGTAACGACGCT
GACTTATGGTGTTCAGTGCTTTGCTCGTTATCCGGACCATATGAAGCAGCATGACTTCTTCAAGTCCGCC
ATGCCGGAAGGCTATGTGCAGGAACGCACGATTTCCTTTAAGGATGACGGCACGTACAAAACGCGTGCGG
AAGTGAAATTTGAAGGCGATACCCTGGTAAACCGCATTGAGCTGAAAGGCATTGACTTTAAAGAAGACGG
CAATATCCTGGGCCATAAGCTGGAATACAATTTTAACAGCCACAATGTTTACATCACCGCCGATAAACAA
AAAAATGGCATTAAAGCGAATTTTAAAATTCGCCACAACGTGGAGGATGGCAGCGTGCAGCTGGCTGATC
ACTACCAGCAAAACACTCCAATCGGTGATGGTCCTGTTCTGCTGCCAGACAATCACTATCTGAGCACGCA
AAGCGTTCTGTCTAAAGATCCGAACGAGAAACGCGATCATATGGTTCTGCTGGAGTTCGTAACCGCAGCG
GGCATCACGCATGGTATGGATGAACTGTACAAATGATGATACTAGTAGCGGCCGCTGCAGGAGTCACTAA
GGGTTAGTTAGTTAGATTAGCAGAAAGTCAAAAGCCTCCGACCGGAGGCTTTTGACTAAAACTTCCCTTG
GGGTTATCATTGGGGCTCACTCAAAGGCGGTAATCAGATAAAAAAAATCCTTAGCTTTCGCTAAGGATGA
TTTCTGCTAGTATTATTAGAAAAACTCATCGAGCATCAAATGAAACTGCAATTTATTCATATCAGGATTA
TCAATACCATATTTTTGAAAAAGCCGTTTCTGTAATGAAGGAGAAAACTCACCGAGGCAGTTCCAAAGAA
TGGCAAGGTCCTGGTAACGGTCTGCGATTCCGACCCGTCCAACATCAATACAACCTATTAATTTCCCCTC
GTCAAAAATAAGGTTATCAAGTGAGAAATCACCATGAGTGACGACTGAATCCGGTGAGAATGGCAAGAGC
TTGTGCATTTCTTTCCAGACTTGTTCAACAGGCCAGCCATTACGCTCGTCATCAAAATCACTCGCATCAA
CCAAACCGTTATTCATGCGTGATTGCGCCTGAGCAAGACGAAATACACGATCGCTGTTAAAAGGACAATT
ACAAACAGGAATCGAATGTAACCGGCGCAGGAACACGGCCAGCGCATCAACAATATTTTCACCTGAATCA
GGATATTCTTCTAATACCTGGAAGGCTGTTTTCCCAGGAATCGCGGTGGTGAGTAACCACGCATCATCAG
GAGTACGGATAAAATGCTTGATGGTCGGGAGAGGCATAAACTCCGTCAGCCAGTTGAGACGGACCATCTC
ATCTGTAACATCATTGGCAACGCTACCTTTGCCATGTTTCAGAAACAACTCTGGCGCATCGGGCTTCCCA
TACAAGCGATAGATTGTCGCACCTGATTGCCCGACATTATCGCGAGCCCATTTATACCCATATAAATCAG
CGTCCATGTTGGAGTTTAAGCGCGGACGGGAGCAAGACGTTTCCCGTTGAATATGGCTCATAACACCCCT
TGTATTACTGTTTATGTAAGCAGACAGTTTTATTGTTCATGATGATATATTTTTATCTTGTGCAATGTAA
CATCAGAGATTTTGAGACACAACGTGGCTTTGTTGAATAAATCGAACTTTTGCTGAGTTGAAGGATCAGC
TCTAGTAGTTACATTGTCGATCTGTTCATGGTGAACAGCTTTAAATGCACCAAAAACTCGTAAAAGCTCT
GATGTATCTATCTTTTTTACACCGTTTTCATCTGTGCATATGGACAGTTTTCCCTTTGATATCTAACGGT
GAACAGTTGTTCTACTTTTGTTTGTTAGTCTTGATGCTTCACTGATAGATACAAGAGCCATAAGAACCTC
AGATCCTTCCGTATTTAGCCAGTATGTTCTCTAGTGTGGTTCGTTGTTTTTGCGTGAGCCATGAGAACGA
ACCATTGAGATCATGCTTACTTTGCATGTCACTCAAAAATTTTGCCTCAAAACTGGTGAGCTGAATTTTT
GCAGTTAAAGCATCGTGTAGTGTTTTTCTTAGTCCGTTACGTAGGTAGGAATCTGATGTAATGGTTGTTG
GTATTTTGTCACCATTCATTTTTATCTGGTTGTTCTCAAGTTCGGTTACGAGATCCATTTGTCTATCTAG
TTCAACTTGGAAAATCAACGTATCAGTCGGGCGGCCTCGCTTATCAACCACCAATTTCATATTGCTGTAA
GTGTTTAAATCTTTACTTATTGGTTTCAAAACCCATTGGTTAAGCCTTTTAAACTCATGGTAGTTATTTT
CAAGCATTAACATGAACTTAAATTCATCAAGGCTAATCTCTATATTTGCCTTGTGAGTTTTCTTTTGTGT
TAGTTCTTTTAATAACCACTCATAAATCCTCATAGAGTATTTGTTTTCAAAAGACTTAACATGTTCCAGA
TTATATTTTATGAATTTTTTTAACTGGAAAAGATAAGGCAATATCTCTTCACTAAAAACTAATTCTAATT
TTTCGCTTGAGAACTTGGCATAGTTTGTCCACTGGAAAATCTCAAAGCCTTTAACCAAAGGATTCCTGAT
TTCCACAGTTCTCGTCATCAGCTCTCTGGTTGCTTTAGCTAATACACCATAAGCATTTTCCCTACTGATG
TTCATCATCTGAGCGTATTGGTTATAAGTGAACGATACCGTCCGTTCTTTCCTTGTAGGGTTTTCAATCG
TGGGGTTGAGTAGTGCCACACAGCATAAAATTAGCTTGGTTTCATGCTCCGTTAAGTCATAGCGACTAAT
CGCTAGTTCATTTGCTTTGAAAACAACTAATTCAGACATACATCTCAATTGGTCTAGGTGATTTTAATCA
CTATACCAATTGAGATGGGCTAGTCAATGATAATTACATGTCCTTTTCCTTTGAGTTGTGGGTATCTGTA
AATTCTGCTAGACCTTTGCTGGAAAACTTGTAAATTCTGCTAGACCCTCTGTAAATTCCGCTAGACCTTT
GTGTGTTTTTTTTGTTTATATTCAAGTGGTTATAATTTATAGAATAAAGAAAGAATAAAAAAAGATAAAA
AGAATAGATCCCAGCCCTGTGTATAACTCACTACTTTAGTCAGTTCCGCAGTATTACAAAAGGATGTCGC
AAACGCTGTTTGCTCCTCTACAAAACAGACCTTAAAACCCTAAAGGCTTAAGTAGCACCCTCGCAAGCTC
GGGCAAATCGCTGAATATTCCTTTTGTCTCCGACCATCAGGCACCTGAGTCGCTGTCTTTTTCGTGACAT
TCAGTTCGCTGCGCTCACGGCTCTGGCAGTGAATGGGGGTAAATGGCACTACAGGCGCCTTTTATGGATT
CATGCAAGGAAACTACCCATAATACAAGAAAAGCCCGTCACGGGCTTCTCAGGGCGTTTTATGGCGGGTC
TGCTATGTGGTGCTATCTGACTTTTTGCTGTTCAGCAGTTCCTGCCCTCTGATTTTCCAGTCTGACCACT
TCGGATTATCCCGTGACAGGTCATTCAGACTGGCTAATGCACCCAGTAAGGCAGCGGTATCATCAACAGG
CTTACCCGTCTTACTGTCCCTAGTGCTTGGATTCTCACCAATAAAAAACGCCCGGCGGCAACCGAGCGTT
CTGAACAAATCCAGATGGAGTTCTGAGGTCATTACTGGATCTATCAACAGGAGTCCAAGCGAGCTCGTAA
ACTTGGTCTGACAGCTCTAGCTCCGGCAAAAAAACGGGCAAGGTGTCACCACCCTGCCCTTTTTCTTTAA
AACCGAAAAGATTACTTCGCGTTTGCCACCTGACGTCTAAGAAAAGGAATATTCAGCAATTTGCCCGTGC
CGAAGAAAGGCCCACCCGTGAAGGTGAGCCAGTGAGTTGATTGCTACGTAATTAGTTAGTTAGCCCTTAG
TGACTC
