>Addgene plasmid #39256 | pRAJ31m | addgene partial sequence | sequence record 52378 | RNAde-BB-3 5'-tacggacgaccttcaccttc-3'
TTCCATACGAACTTTGAAACGCATGAACTCTTTGATAACGTCTTCGGAGGAAGCCATCTAGTATTTCTCC
TCTTTCTCTAGTGGATCCGCTAGGATGCATATAAATGTGAGCGGATAACATTGACATTGTGAGCGGATAA
CAAGATACTGAGCACAGTGGATATGCTTTACCTCTTGGTGAGACGACATAAAGAGGAGAAACATAATATG
ACTAGCCGTAAAGGCGAAGAGCTGTTCACTGGTGTCGTCCCTATTCTGGTGGAACTGGATGGTGATGTCA
ACGGTCATAAGTTTTCCGTGCGTGGCGAGGGTGAAGGTGACGCAACTAATGGTAAACTGACGCTGAAGTT
CATCTGTACTACTGGTAAACTGCCGGTACCTTGGCCGACTCTGGTAACGACGCTGACTTATGGTGTTCAG
TGCTTTGCTCGTTATCCGGACCATATGAAGCAGCATGACTTCTTCAAGTCCGCCATGCCGGAAGGCTATG
TGCAGGAACGCACGATTTCCTTTAAGGATGACGGCACGTACAAAACGCGTGCGGAAGTGAAATTTGAAGG
CGATACCCTGGTAAACCGCATTGAGCTGAAAGGCATTGACTTTAAAGAAGACGGCAATATCCTGGGCCAT
AAGCTGGAATACAATTTTAACAGCCACAATGTTTACATCACCGCCGATAAACAAAAAAATGGCATTAAAG
CGAATTTTAAAATTCGCCACAACGTGGAGGATGGCAGCGTGCAGCTGGCTGATCACTACCAGCAAAACAC
TCCAATCGGTGATGGTCCTGTTCTGCTGCCAGACAATCACTATCTGAGCACGCAAAGCGTTCTGTCTAA
